Addgene plasmid #127529: INCTbiosyn-pAct-AtINT2
Purpose: Plasmid encodes A. thaliana codon optimized Integrase 2.
Depositing lab: Martin Bonamino. Depositing organization: Instituto Nacional de Cancer (INCA). Publication: Genetic switches designed for eukaryotic cells and controlled by serine integrases. Gomide MS, Sales TT, Barros LRC, Limia CG, de Oliveira MA, Florentino LH, Barros LMG, Robledo ML, Jose GPC, Almeida MSM, Lima RN, Rehen SK, Lacorte C, Melo EO, Murad AM, Bonamino MH, Coelho CM, Rech E. Commun Biol. 2020 May 22;3(1):255. doi: 10.1038/s42003-020-0971-8. PubMed 32444777.
Backbone
  Vector backbone: pUC57
  Vector type: Plant Expression
Growth in bacteria
  Bacterial resistance: Kanamycin, 50 μg/mL
  Growth temperature: 37°C
  Growth strain: DH5alpha
  Copy number: High Copy
Gene/Insert
  Gene/Insert name: Integrase 2 coding sequence codon optimized for A. thaliana expression. (alt name: integrase 2 Expression vector)
  Insert size (bp): 3197
  Cloning method: Unknown
Terms and licenses: Academic/Nonprofit Terms; Industry Terms: Not Available to Industry
Depositor comments: The whole insert (promoter, CDS and terminator) was synthesized and cloned into backbone plasmid. The Actin 2 promoter came from Aragao, F. J. L., et al. Plant Science 168, 1227-1233 (2005) and the NOS terminator sequence from pBI426 plasmid of Datla, R.S., et al. Gene 101, 239-246 (1991). The original integrase 2 coding sequence (before A. thaliana codon optimization) was obtained from Yang, L. et al. Nat. Methods 11, 1261-1266 (2014).
How to cite: INCTbiosyn-pAct-AtINT2 was a gift from Martin Bonamino (Addgene plasmid # 127529 ; http://n2t.net/addgene:127529 ; RRID:Addgene_127529)
