[The description below was written by a language model from this plasmid's Addgene catalogue record and pLannotate feature annotations shown in this document.]
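Description:
INCTbiosyn-pAct-AtINT2 is a plant expression plasmid built on a pUC57 backbone that carries a serine integrase, Integrase 2, with its coding sequence codon-optimized for Arabidopsis thaliana. It is maintained in E. coli as a high-copy plasmid through a ColE1/pUC-type origin of replication and is selected with kanamycin. Resistance comes from an aminoglycoside phosphotransferase gene (aph(3')-Ia) that the feature table places directly downstream of an AmpR (bla) promoter. Remnants of the cloning vector flank the insert, including lacZα and lacI fragments, the lac promoter/operator and CAP binding site, and partial bom and rop sequences. These have no role in plant expression.

According to the depositor, the roughly 3.2 kb payload was synthesized as a single unit and cloned into the backbone. It consists of an Actin 2 promoter, the integrase open reading frame and the nopaline synthase (NOS) terminator, which supplies the polyadenylation signal. The automated annotation of the 5.9 kb sequence recognizes only the NOS terminator. The promoter and integrase coding sequence are not annotated, and presumably occupy the large unannotated stretch between the lacZα fragment and the terminator. No plant selectable marker, T-DNA borders or epitope tags are recorded.

Serine integrases catalyse unidirectional recombination between their cognate attachment sites, which can invert or excise the intervening DNA. The associated work describes genetic switches for eukaryotic cells controlled by such enzymes. In that context, this plasmid serves as the integrase supplier in plant cells, presumably delivered alongside a separate target or reporter construct bearing the matching recombination sites, although the record does not describe such partner constructs or the delivery method.
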