Features (pLannotate 1.2.2; 11 found; start..end, strand, type, name):
    132..231     +  misc_feature   bom (fragment): basis of mobility region from pBR322
    237..394     -  CDS            lacZα (fragment): LacZα fragment of β-galactosidase; lacZ fragment
   3379..3621    +  terminator     NOS terminator: nopaline synthase terminator and poly(A) signal
   3705..3721    -  protein_bind   lac operator: The lac repressor binds to the lac operator to inhibit transcription in E. coli. This inhibition can be relieved by adding lactose or isopropyl-β-D-thiogalactopyranoside (IPTG). lac repressor encoded by lacI
   3729..3759    -  promoter       lac promoter: promoter for the E. coli lac operon
   3774..3795    -  protein_bind   CAP binding site: CAP binding activates transcription in the presence of cAMP. E. coli catabolite activator protein
   3808..3900    -  CDS            lacI (fragment): lac repressor; lacI; The lac repressor binds to the lac operator to inhibit transcription in E. coli. This inhibition can be relieved by adding lactose or isopropyl-β-D-thiogalactopyranoside (IPTG).
   4084..4672    -  rep_origin     ori: high-copy-number ColE1/pMB1/pBR322/pUC origin of replication
   4843..5658    -  CDS            KanR: aminoglycoside phosphotransferase; aph(3')-Ia; confers resistance to kanamycin in bacteria or G418 (Geneticin®) in eukaryotes
   5659..5763    -  promoter       AmpR promoter: bla
   5858..30      +  CDS            rop (fragment) (across the origin): Rop protein, which maintains plasmids at low copy number; rop
>Addgene plasmid #127529 | INCTbiosyn-pAct-AtINT2 | addgene full sequence | sequence record 250845 | Addgene NGS Result
CGTTTCGGTGATGACGGTGAAAACCTCTGACACATGCAGCTCCCGGAGACGGTCACAGCTTGTCTGTAAG
CGGATGCCGGGAGCAGACAAGCCCGTCAGGGCGCGTCAGCGGGTGTTGGCGGGTGTCGGGGCTGGCTTAA
CTATGCGGCATCAGAGCAGATTGTACTGAGAGTGCACCATATGCGGTGTGAAATACCGCACAGATGCGTA
AGGAGAAAATACCGCATCAGGCGCCATTCGCCATTCAGGCTGCGCAACTGTTGGGAAGGGCGATCGGTGC
GGGCCTCTTCGCTATTACGCCAGCTGGCGAAAGGGGGATGTGCTGCAAGGCGATTAAGTTGGGTAACGCC
AGGGTTTTCCCAGTCACGACGTTGTAAAACGACGGCCAGTGAATTCGAGCTCGGTACCTCGCGAATGCAT
CTAGATATCGGATCCCAAAATTTAGAACGAACTTAATTATGATCTCAAATACATTGATACATATCTCATC
TAGATCTAGGTTATCATTATGTAAGAAAGTTTTGACGAATATGGCACGACAAAATGGCTAGACTCGATGT
AATTGGTATCTCAACTCAACATTATACTTATACCAAACATTAGTTAGACAAAATTTAAACAACTATTTTT
TATGTATGCAAGAGTCAGCATATGTATAATTGATTCAGAATCGTTTTGACGAGTTCGGATGTAGTAGTAG
CCATTATTTAATGTACATACTAATCGTGAATAGTGAATATGATGAAACATTGTATCTTATTGTATAAATA
TCCATAAACACATCATGAAAGACACTTTCTTTCACGGTCTGAATTAATTATGATACAATTCTAATAGAAA
ACGAATTAAATTACGTTGAATTGTATGAAATCTAATTGAACAAGCCAACCACGACGACGACTAACGTTGC
CTGGATTGACTCGGTTTAAGTTAACCACTAAAAAAACGGAGCTGTCATGTAACACGCGGATCGAGCAGGT
CACAGTCATGAAGCCATCAAAGCAAAAGAACTAATCCAAGGGCTGAGATGATTAATTAGTTTAAAAATTA
GTTAACACGAGGGAAAAGGCTGTCTGACAGCCAGGTCACGTTATCTTTACCTGTGGTCGAAATGATTCGT
GTCTGTCGATTTTAATTATTTTTTTGAAAGGCCGAAAATAAAGTTGTAAGAGATAAACCCGCCTATATAA
ATTCATATATTTTCCTCTCCGCTTTGAATTGTCTCGTTGTCCTCCTCACTTTCATCAGCCGTTTTGAATC
TCCGGCGACTTGACAGAGAAGAACAAGGAAGAAGACTAAGAGAGAAAGTAAGAGATAATCCAGGAGATTC
ATTCTCCGTTTTGAATCTTCCTCAATCTCATCTTCTTCCGCTCTTTCTTTCCAAGGTAATAGGAACTTTC
TGGATCTACTTTATTTGCTGGATCTCGATCTTGTTTTCTCAATTTCCTTGAGATCTGGAATTCGTTTAAT
TTGGATCTGTGAACCTCCACTAAATCTTTTGGTTTTACTAGAATCGATCTAAGTTGACCGATCAGTTAGC
TCGATTATAGCTACCAGAATTTGGCTTGACCTTGATGGAGAGATCCATGTTCATGTTACCTGGGAAATGA
TTTGTATATGTGAATTGAAATCTGAACTGTTGAAGTTAGATTGAATCTGAACACTGTCAATGTTAGATTG
AATCTGAACACTGTTTAAGGTTAGATGAAGTTTGTGTATAGATTCTTCGAAACTTTAGGATTTGTAGTGT
CGTACGTTGAACAGAAAGCTATTTCTGATTCAATCAGGGTTTATTTGACTGTATTGAACTCTTTTTGTGT
GTTTGCAGCTCATAAAAAATGCCAATAGCGCCAGAATTTCTCTCACTTGCTTATCCAGGTCAAGAGTTCC
CCGCGTACCTTTACGGACGAGCTTCTAGGGATCCGAAACGTAAGGGAAGATCTGTTCAATCTCAATTAGA
CGAAGGGAGAGCTACGTGTCTCGATGCAGGGTGGCCAATTGCTGGTGAGTTCAAAGATGTCGATAGATCG
GCCTCCGCATATGCTAGACGTACACGTGACGAATTTGAGGAAATGATAGCAGGAATTCAGGCCGGCGAAT
GTAGAATTCTCGTGGCCTTTGAAGCATCCAGATATTATCGAGATTTAGAGGCGTATGTCAGGCTTAGACG
AGTATGTCGTGAAGCCGGAGTTCTGTTGTGTTACAACGGTCAGGTTTACGATTTAAGCAAATCCGCCGAC
CGAAAAGCGACCGCACAGGACGCCGTTAATGCAGAGGGTGAGGCAGATGATATTAGAGAACGTAATTTGA
GAACAACTAGATTGAATGCAAAGAGAGGAGGCGCTCATGGCCCCGTGCCTGATGGGTATAAAAGGAGATA
CGACCCTGATTCAGGTGATTTAGTTGATCAAATCCCACATCCAGATAGAGCTGGTCTGATAACAGAAATA
TTCCGTAGGGCAGCAGCGGCCGAGCCTCTCGCTGCTATATGTCGAGACTTAAACGAGAGAGGAGAAACAA
CTCATAGAGGTAAAGCATGGCAAAGGCACCATCTGCACGCTATCCTGAGAAATCCAGCGTACATCGGTCA
TAGGAGACATCTTGGCGTGGATACAGGTAAAGGAATGTGGGCACCAATATGTGATGATGAAGACTTCGCT
GAAACATTCCAAGCTGTCCAGGAAATACTCTCTTTACCAGGAAGGCAACTATCGCCCGGACCAGAAGCCC
AACACCTACAGACTGGCATTGCTTTATGCGGTGAGCATCCAGACGAGCCACCACTACGTTCGGTCACTGT
AAGAGGTAGAACTAATTACAACTGTTCTACACGATATGATGTTGCGATGAGGGAGGATCGTATGGATGCT
TTTGTGGAAGAATCAGTTATTACTTGGCTTGCGAGTGATGAAGCGGTGGCTGCTTTCGAAGATAATACAG
ATGATGAGAGAACGAGAAAAGCCAGAATTCGACTTAAAGTTCTAGAAGAGCAATTAGAAGCCGCTCAAAA
ACAGGCTAGAACACTCCGTCCTGATGGGATGGGGATGCTCTTGTCTATCGACTCTCTTGCTGGTCTCGAG
GCCGAACTTACGCCACAGATAGACAAGGCAAGGCAAGAGAGCAGATCCCTGCATGTACCCGCACTTTTGC
GTGACCTTCTAGGCAAGCCACGAGCAGACGTTGATCGTGCATGGAACGAAGCTCTAACCCTCCCTCAGAG
ACGTATGATACTTAGGATGGTTGTTACGATTAGACTATTCAAGGCGGGTTCTCGTGGTGTCAGGGCAATA
GAGCCTGGTCGAATTACGCTCAGCTACGTTGGAGAACCTGGATTTAAGCCAGTGGGTGGTAACAGAGCAA
AACAGTGAGAATTTCCCCGATCGTTCAAACATTTGGCAATAAAGTTTCTTAAGATTGAATCCTGTTGCCG
GTCTTGCGATGATTATCATATAATTTCTGTTGAATTACGTTAAGCATGTAATATTTAACATGTAATGCAT
GACGTTATTTATGAGATGGGTTTTTATGATTAGAGTCCCGCAATTATACATTTAATACGCGATAGAAAAC
AAAATATCGCGCGCAAACTTGGATAAATTATCGCGCGCGGTGTCATCTATGAGGACTAGATCGGGGCCCG
TCGACTGCAGAGGCCTGCATGCAAGCTTGGCGTAATCATGGTCATAGCTGTTTCCTGTGTGAAATTGTTA
TCCGCTCACAATTCCACACAACATACGAGCCGGAAGCATAAAGTGTAAAGCCTGGGGTGCCTAATGAGTG
AGCTAACTCACATTAATTGCGTTGCGCTCACTGCCCGCTTTCCAGTCGGGAAACCTGTCGTGCCAGCTGC
ATTAATGAATCGGCCAACGCGCGGGGAGAGGCGGTTTGCGTATTGGGCGCGGCCGCCGCTTCCTCGCTCA
CTGACTCGCTGCGCTCGGTCGTTCGGCTGCGGCGAGCGGTATCAGCTCACTCAAAGGCGGTAATACGGTT
ATCCACAGAATCAGGGGATAACGCAGGAAAGAACATGTGAGCAAAAGGCCAGCAAAAGGCCAGGAACCGT
AAAAAGGCCGCGTTGCTGGCGTTTTTCCATAGGCTCCGCCCCCCTGACGAGCATCACAAAAATCGACGCT
CAAGTCAGAGGTGGCGAAACCCGACAGGACTATAAAGATACCAGGCGTTTCCCCCTGGAAGCTCCCTCGT
GCGCTCTCCTGTTCCGACCCTGCCGCTTACCGGATACCTGTCCGCCTTTCTCCCTTCGGGAAGCGTGGCG
CTTTCTCATAGCTCACGCTGTAGGTATCTCAGTTCGGTGTAGGTCGTTCGCTCCAAGCTGGGCTGTGTGC
ACGAACCCCCCGTTCAGCCCGACCGCTGCGCCTTATCCGGTAACTATCGTCTTGAGTCCAACCCGGTAAG
ACACGACTTATCGCCACTGGCAGCAGCCACTGGTAACAGGATTAGCAGAGCGAGGTATGTAGGCGGTGCT
ACAGAGTTCTTGAAGTGGTGGCCTAACTACGGCTACACTAGAAGAACAGTATTTGGTATCTGCGCTCTGC
TGAAGCCAGTTACCTTCGGAAAAAGAGTTGGTAGCTCTTGATCCGGCAAACAAACCACCGCTGGTAGCGG
TGGTTTTTTTGTTTGCAAGCAGCAGATTACGCGCAGAAAAAAAGGATCTCAAGAAGATCCTTTGATCTTT
TCTACGGGGTCTGACGCTCAGTGGAACGAAAACTCACGTTAAGGGATTTTGGTCATGAGATTATCAAAAA
GGATCTTCACCTAGATCCTTTTAAATTAAAAATGAAGTTTTAAATCAATCTAAAGTATATATGAGTAAAC
TTGGTCTGACAGTTAGAAAAACTCATCGAGCATCAAATGAAACTGCAATTTATTCATATCAGGATTATCA
ATACCATATTTTTGAAAAAGCCGTTTCTGTAATGAAGGAGAAAACTCACCGAGGCAGTTCCATAGGATGG
CAAGATCCTGGTATCGGTCTGCGATTCCGACTCGTCCAACATCAATACAACCTATTAATTTCCCCTCGTC
AAAAATAAGGTTATCAAGTGAGAAATCACCATGAGTGACGACTGAATCCGGTGAGAATGGCAAAAGTTTA
TGCATTTCTTTCCAGACTTGTTCAACAGGCCAGCCATTACGCTCGTCATCAAAATCACTCGCATCAACCA
AACCGTTATTCATTCGTGATTGCGCCTGAGCGAGACGAAATACGCGATCGCTGTTAAAAGGACAATTACA
AACAGGAATCGAATGCAACCGGCGCAGGAACACTGCCAGCGCATCAACAATATTTTCACCTGAATCAGGA
TATTCTTCTAATACCTGGAATGCTGTTTTCCCAGGGATCGCAGTGGTGAGTAACCATGCATCATCAGGAG
TACGGATAAAATGCTTGATGGTCGGAAGAGGCATAAATTCCGTCAGCCAGTTTAGTCTGACCATCTCATC
TGTAACATCATTGGCAACGCTACCTTTGCCATGTTTCAGAAACAACTCTGGCGCATCGGGCTTCCCATAC
AATCGATAGATTGTCGCACCTGATTGCCCGACATTATCGCGAGCCCATTTATACCCATATAAATCAGCAT
CCATGTTGGAATTTAATCGCGGCCTAGAGCAAGACGTTTCCCGTTGAATATGGCTCATACTCTTCCTTTT
TCAATATTATTGAAGCATTTATCAGGGTTATTGTCTCATGAGCGGATACATATTTGAATGTATTTAGAAA
AATAAACAAATAGGGGTTCCGCGCACATTTCCCCGAAAAGTGCCACCTGACGTCTAAGAAACCATTATTA
TCATGACATTAACCTATAAAAATAGGCGTATCACGAGGCCCTTTCGTCTCGCG
